>Addgene plasmid #135552 | pET-28a-His6-SUMO-VAMP3 | addgene full sequence | sequence record 271710 | Addgene NGS Result
TGGCGAATGGG
[124 nt withheld, positions 12-135]
C
[91 nt withheld, positions 137-227]
A
[49 nt withheld, positions 229-277]
CCTTTGACGTTGGAGTCCACGTTCTTT
[37 nt withheld, positions 305-341]
ACCCTATCTCGGTCTATTCTTTTGATTTATAAGGGATTTTGCCGATTTCGGCCTATTGGTTAAAAAATGA
GCTGATTTAACAAAAATTTAACGCGAATTTTAACAAAATATTAACGCTTACAATTTAGGTGGCACTTTTC
GGGGAAATGTGCGCGGAACCCCTATTTGTTTATTTTTCTAAATACATTCAAATATGTATCCGCTCATGAA
TTAATTCTTAGAAAAACTCATCGAGCATCAAATGAAACTGCAATTTATTCATATCAGGATTATCAATACC
ATATTTTTGAAAAAGCCGTTTCTGTAATGAAGGAGAAAACTCACCGAGGCAGTTCCATAGGATGGCAAGA
TCCTGGTATCGGTCTGCGATTCCGACTCGTCCAACATCAATACAACCTATTAATTTCCCCTCGTCAAAAA
TAAGGTTATCAAGTGAGAAATCACCATGAGTGACGACTGAATCCGGTGAGAATGGCAAAAGTTTATGCAT
TTCTTTCCAGACTTGTTCAACAGGCCAGCCATTACGCTCGTCATCAAAATCACTCGCATCAACCAAACCG
TTATTCATTCGTGATTGCGCCTGAGCGAGACGAAATACGCGATCGCTGTTAAAAGGACAATTACAAACAG
GAATCGAATGCAACCGGCGCAGGAACACTGCCAGCGCATCAACAATATTTTCACCTGAATCAGGATATTC
TTCTAATACCTGGAATGCTGTTTTCCCGGGGATCGCAGTGGTGAGTAACCATGCATCATCAGGAGTACGG
ATAAAATGCTTGATGGTCGGAAGAGGCATAAATTCCGTCAGCCAGTTTAGTCTGACCATCTCATCTGTAA
CATCATTGGCAACGCTACCTTTGCCATGTTTCAGAAACAACTCTGGCGCATCGGGCTTCCCATACAATCG
ATAGATTGTCGCACCTGATTGCCCGACATTATCGCGAGCCCATTTATACCCATATAAATCAGCATCCATG
TTGGAATTTAATCGCGGCCTAGAGCAAGACGTTTCCCGTTGAATATGGCTCATAACACCCCTTGTATTAC
TGTTTATGTAAGCAGACAGTTTTATTGTTCATGACCAAAATCCCTTAACGTGAGTTTTCGTTCCACTGAG
CGTCAGACCCCGTAGAAAAGATCAAAGGATCTTCTTGAGATCCTTTTTTTCTGCGCGTAATCTGCTGCTT
GCAAACAAAAAAACCACCGCTACCAGCGGTGGTTTGTTTGCCGGATCAAGAGCTACCAACTCTTTTTCCG
AAGGTAACTGGCTTCAGCAGAGCGCAGATACCAAATACTGTCCTTCTAGTGTAGCCGTAGTTAGGCCACC
ACTTCAAGAACTCTGTAGCACCGCCTACATACCTCGCTCTGCTAATCCTGTTACCAGTGGCTGCTGCCAG
TGGCGATAAGTCGTGTCTTACCGGGTTGGACTCAAGACGATAGTTACCGGATAAGGCGCAGCGGTCGGGC
TGAACGGGGGGTTCGTGCACACAGCCCAGCTTGGAGCGAACGACCTACACCGAACTGAGATACCTACAGC
GTGAGCTATGAGAAAGCGCCACGCTTCCCGAAGGGAGAAAGGCGGACAGGTATCCGGTAAGCGGCAGGGT
CGGAACAGGAGAGCGCACGAGGGAGCTTCCAGGGGGAAACGCCTGGTATCTTTATAGTCCTGTCGGGTTT
CGCCACCTCTGACTTGAGCGTCGATTTTTGTGATGCTCGTCAGGGGGGCGGAGCCTATGGAAAAACGCCA
GCAACGCGGCCTTTTTACGGTTCCTGGCCTTTTGCTGGCCTTTTGCTCACATGTTCTTTCCTGCGTTATC
CCCTGATTCTGTGGATAACCGTATTACCGCCTTTGAGTGAGCTGATACCGCTCGCCGCAGCCGAACGACC
GAGCGCAGCGAGTCAGTGAGCGAGGAAGCGGAAGAGCGCCTGATGCGGTATTTTCTCCTTACGCATCTGT
GCGGTATTTCACACCGCAATGGTGCACTCTCAGTACAATCTGCTCTGATGCCGCATAGTTAAGCCAGTAT
ACACTCCGCTATCGCTACGTGACTGGGTCATGGCTGCGCCCCGACACCCGCCAACACCCGCTGACGCGCC
CTGACGGGCTTGTCTGCTCCCGGCATCCGCTTACAGACAAGCTGTGACCGTCTCCGGGAGCTGCATGTGT
CAGAGGTTTTCACCGTCATCACCGAAACGCGCGAGGCAGCTGCGGTAAAGCTCATCAGCGTGGTCGTGAA
GCGATTCACAGATGTCTGCCTGTTCATCCGCGTCCAGCTCGTTGAGTTTCTCCAGAAGCGTTAATGTCTG
GCTTCTGATAAAGCGGGCCATGTTAAGGGCGGTTTTTTCCTGTTTGGTCACTGATGCCTCCGTGTAAGGG
GGATTTCTGTTCATGGGGGTAATGATACCGATGAAACGAGAGAGGATGCTCACGATACGGGTTACTGATG
ATGAACATGCCCGGTTACTGGAACGTTGTGAGGGTAAACAACTGGCGGTATGGATGCGGCGGGACCAGAG
AAAAATCACTCAGGGTCAATGCCAGCGCTTCGTTAATACAGATGTAGGTGTTCCACAGGGTAGCCAGCAG
CATCCTGCGATGCAGATCCGGAACATAATGGTGCAGGGCGCTGACTTCCGCGTTTCCAGACTTTACGAAA
CACGGAAACCGAAGACCATTCATGTTGTTGCTCAGGTCGCAGACGTTTTGCAGCAGCAGTCGCTTCACGT
TCGCTCGCGTATCGGTGATTCATTCTGCTAACCAGTAAGGCAACCCCGCCAGCCTAGCCGGGTCCTCAAC
GACAGGAGCACGATCATGCGCACCCGTGGGGCCGCCATGCCGGCGATAATGGCCTGCTTCTCGCCGAAAC
GTTTGGTGGCGGGACCAGTGACGAAGGCTTGAGCGAGGGCGTGCAAGATTCCGAATACCGCAAGCGACAG
GCCGATCATCGTCGCGCTCCAGCGAAAGCGGTCCTCGCCGAAAATGACCCAGAGCGCTGCCGGCACCTGT
CCTACGAGTTGCATGATAAAGAAGACAGTCATAAGTGCGGCGACGATAGTCATGCCCCGCGCCCACCGGA
AGGAGCTGACTGGGTTGAAGGCTCTCAAGGGCATCGGTCGAGATCCCGGTGCCTAATGAGTGAGCTAACT
TACATTAATTGCGTTGCGCTCACTGCCCGCTTTCCAGTCGGGAAACCTGTCGTGCCAGCTGCATTAATGA
ATCGGCCAACGCGCGGGGAGAGGCGGTTTGCGTATTGGGCGCCAGGGTGGTTTTTCTTTTCACCAGTGAG
ACGGGCAACAGCTGATTGCCCTTCACCGCCTGGCCCTGAGAGAGTTGCAGCAAGCGGTCCACGCTGGTTT
GCCCCAGCAGGCGAAAATCCTGTTTGATGGTGGTTAACGGCGGGATATAACATGAGCTGTCTTCGGTATC
GTCGTATCCCACTACCGAGATATCCGCACCAACGCGCAGCCCGGACTCGGTAATGGCGCGCATTGCGCCC
AGCGCCATCTGATCGTTGGCAACCAGCATCGCAGTGGGAACGATGCCCTCATTCAGCATTTGCATGGTTT
GTTGAAAACCGGACATGGCACTCCAGTCGCCTTCCCGTTCCGCTATCGGCTGAATTTGATTGCGAGTGAG
ATATTTATGCCAGCCAGCCAGACGCAGACGCGCCGAGACAGAACTTAATGGGCCCGCTAACAGCGCGATT
TGCTGGTGACCCAATGCGACCAGATGCTCCACGCCCAGTCGCGTACCGTCTTCATGGGAGAAAATAATAC
TGTTGATGGGTGTCTGGTCAGAGACATCAAGAAATAACGCCGGAACATTAGTGCAGGCAGCTTCCACAGC
AATGGCATCCTGGTCATCCAGCGGATAGTTAATGATCAGCCCACTGACGCGTTGCGCGAGAAGATTGTGC
ACCGCCGCTTTACAGGCTTCGACGCCGCTTCGTTCTACCATCGACACCACCACGCTGGCACCCAGTTGAT
CGGCGCGAGATTTAATCGCCGCGACAATTTGCGACGGCGCGTGCAGGGCCAGACTGGAGGTGGCAACGCC
AATCAGCAACGACTGTTTGCCCGCCAGTTGTTGTGCCACGCGGTTGGGAATGTAATTCAGCTCCGCCATC
GCCGCTTCCACTTTTTCCCGCGTTTTCGCAGAAACGTGGCTGGCCTGGTTCACCACGCGGGAAACGGTCT
GATAAGAGACACCGGCATACTCTGCGACATCGTATAACGTTACTGGTTTCACATTCACCACCCTGAATTG
ACTCTCTTCCGGGCGCTATCATGCCATACCGCGAAAGGTTTTGCGCCATTCGATGGTGTCCGGGATCTCG
ACGCTCTCCCTTATGCGACTCCTGCATTAGGAAGCAGCCCAGTAGTAGGTTGAGGCCGTTGAGCACCGCC
GCCGCAAGGAATGGTGCATGCAAGGAGATGGCGCCCAACAGTCCCCCGGCCACGGGGCCTGCCACCATAC
CCACGCCGAAACAAGCGCTCATGAGCCCGAAGTGGCGAGCCCGATCTTCCCCATCGGTGATGTCGGCGAT
ATAGGCGCCAGCAACCGCACCTGTGGCGCCGGTGATGCCGGCCACGATGCGTCCGGCGTAGAGGATCGAG
ATCTCGATCCCGCGAAATTAATACGACTCACTATAGGGGAATTGTGAGCGGATAACAATTCCCCTCTAGA
AATAATTTTGTTTAACTTTAAGAAGGAGATATACCATGGGCAGCAGCCATCATCATCATCATCACAGCAG
CGGCCTGGTGCCGCGCGGCAGCCATATGGCTAGCATGTCGGACTCAGAAGTCAATCAAGAAGCTAAGCCA
GAGGTCAAGCCAGAAGTCAAGCCTGAGACTCACATCAATTTAAAGGTGTCCGATGGATCTTCAGAGATCT
TCTTCAAGATCAAAAAGACCACTCCTTTAAGAAGGCTGATGGAAGCGTTCGCTAAAAGACAGGGTAAGGA
AATGGACTCCTTAAGATTCTTGTACGACGGTATTAGAATTCAAGCTGATCAGACCCCTGAAGATTTGGAC
ATGGAGGATAACGATATTATTGAGGCTCACAGAGAACAGATTGGTGGATCCATGTCTACAGGGGTGCCTT
CAGGGTCCAGTGCTGCCACTGGCAGTAATCGAAGACTCCAGCAGACACAGAATCAAGTAGATGAGGTGGT
GGACATCATGAGAGTCAATGTGGATAAGGTGTTAGAAAGAGACCAGAAGCTCTCAGAGCTAGACGACCGC
GCAGATGCACTGCAGGCAGGCGCCTCGCAGTTTGAAACAAGTGCTGCCAAGTTGAAGAGAAAGTATTGGT
GGAAGAACTGCAAGATGTGGGCGATAGGGATCAGTGTCCTGGTGATTATTGTCATTATCATCATTGTGTG
GTGTGTCTCTTAAGTCGACAAGCTTGCGGCCGCACTCGAGCACCACCACCACCACCACTGAGATCCGGCT
GCTAACAAAGCCCGAAAGGAAGCTGAGTTGGCTGCTGCCACCGCTGAGCAATAACTAGCATAACCCCTTG
GGGCCTCTAAACGGGTCTTGAGGGGTTTTTTGCTGAAAGGAGGAACTATATCCGGAT
Features (pLannotate 1.2.2; 22 found; start..end, strand, type, name):
     12..440     +  rep_origin     f1 ori (sequence partly withheld): f1 bacteriophage origin of replication; arrow indicates direction of (+) strand synthesis
    493..550     +  promoter       AmpR promoter (fragment): bla
    559..1374    -  CDS            KanR: aminoglycoside phosphotransferase; aph(3')-Ia; confers resistance to kanamycin in bacteria or G418 (Geneticin®) in eukaryotes
   1496..2084    +  rep_origin     ori: high-copy-number ColE1/pMB1/pBR322/pUC origin of replication
   2270..2409    -  misc_feature   bom: basis of mobility region from pBR322
   2511..2702    -  CDS            rop: Rop protein, which maintains plasmids at low copy number; rop
   2719..3099    +  CDS            YPB1_ECOLX: Protein predicted: Swiss-Prot protein existence level 4. From Escherichia coli.
   3171..3462    -  CDS            TcR (fragment): tetracycline efflux protein; tet; confers resistance to tetracycline
   3477..3498    -  protein_bind   CAP binding site: CAP binding activates transcription in the presence of cAMP. E. coli catabolite activator protein
   3511..4593    -  CDS            lacI: lac repressor; lacI; The lac repressor binds to the lac operator to inhibit transcription in E. coli. This inhibition can be relieved by adding lactose or isopropyl-β-D-thiogalactopyranoside (IPTG).
   4594..4671    -  promoter       lacI promoter: lacI
   4679..4958    -  CDS            TcR (fragment): tetracycline efflux protein; tet; confers resistance to tetracycline
   4980..4998    +  promoter       T7 promoter: promoter for bacteriophage T7 RNA polymerase
   4999..5023    +  protein_bind   lac operator: The lac repressor binds to the lac operator to inhibit transcription in E. coli. This inhibition can be relieved by adding lactose or isopropyl-β-D-thiogalactopyranoside (IPTG). lac repressor encoded by lacI
   5038..5060    +  RBS            RBS: efficient ribosome binding site from bacteriophage T7 gene 10 (Olins and Rangwala, 1989)
   5079..5095    +  CDS            capTEV™ (fragment): composite tag for in vivo biotinylation, TEV protease cleavage, and 6xHis tagging
   5106..5123    +  CDS            thrombin site: thrombin recognition and cleavage site
   5136..5428    +  CDS            SUMO (fragment): cleavable ubiquitin-like protein tag; S. cerevisiae SMT3 (truncated)
   5433..5741    +  CDS            Vamp3: VAMP3_MOUSE - Also known as Syb3. Experimental evidence at protein level: Swiss-Prot protein existence level 1. SNARE involved in vesicular transport from the late endosomes to the trans-Golgi network. From Mus musculus (Mouse).
   5772..5789    +  CDS            9xHis (fragment): 9xHis affinity tag
   5799..5848    +  CDS            SET1 (fragment): solubility-enhancement tag derived from T7 phage gene 10B
   5856..5903    +  terminator     T7 terminator: transcription terminator for bacteriophage T7 RNA polymerase
