[The description below was written by a language model from this plasmid's Addgene catalogue record and pLannotate feature annotations shown in this document.]
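Description:
pET-28a-His6-SUMO-VAMP3 is a bacterial expression plasmid built on the pET28a backbone for producing recombinant rat VAMP3, a vesicle-associated SNARE protein, in E. coli BL21. The 5.9 kb plasmid is selected with kanamycin through an aminoglycoside phosphotransferase (KanR) gene. It replicates from a ColE1/pBR322-type origin accompanied by the bom region and the rop gene, which moderates copy number, and it also carries an f1 phage origin. The catalogue lists copy number as unknown.

Expression is driven by a T7 promoter immediately followed by a lac operator and the T7 gene 10 ribosome binding site. The plasmid-borne lacI gene supplies repressor, so transcription stays off until IPTG induction in a host that provides T7 RNA polymerase. The open reading frame begins with a 6xHis tag (annotated by the software as a fragment of a composite tag), followed by a thrombin cleavage site and a yeast SMT3-derived SUMO domain. The 309 bp VAMP3 coding sequence follows, cloned between BamHI and SalI without its own ATG so that it is read as an in-frame fusion. The automated annotation matched the insert to the mouse orthologue, whereas the catalogue records it as rat. A T7 terminator closes the unit. The backbone's downstream His-tag sequence is also annotated after the insert, but the record does not say whether it is translated.

The His tag permits capture on Ni-NTA resin, and SUMO is a cleavable ubiquitin-like tag that typically aids solubility and can be removed to release the SNARE. According to the associated publication, the purified protein is intended for reconstituted assays of intracellular vesicle fusion using SNAREs and Sec1/Munc18 proteins.
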