Addgene plasmid #135552: pET-28a-His6-SUMO-VAMP3
Purpose: Express rat VAMP3 in E. coli BL21, purified via HisPur Ni-NTA Resin
Depositing lab: Jingshi Shen. Depositing organization: University of Colorado, Boulder. Publication: Functional Reconstitution of Intracellular Vesicle Fusion Using Purified SNAREs and Sec1/Munc18 (SM) Proteins. Yu H, Crisman L, Stowell MHB, Shen J. Methods Mol Biol. 2019;1860:237-249. doi: 10.1007/978-1-4939-8760-3_15. PubMed 30317509.
Backbone
  Vector backbone: pET28a
  Vector type: Bacterial Expression
Growth in bacteria
  Bacterial resistance: Kanamycin, 50 μg/mL
  Growth temperature: 37°C
  Growth strain: DH5alpha
  Copy number: Unknown
Gene/Insert
  Gene/Insert name: VAMP3
  Species: R. norvegicus (rat)
  Insert size (bp): 309
  Mutation: No ATG start codon
  Promoter: T7 promoter
  Tag / fusion protein: 6xHis tag, thrombin recognition and cleavage site, then ubiquitin-like protein tag (N terminal on backbone)
  Cloning method: Restriction Enzyme; 5′ cloning site BamHI (not destroyed); 3′ cloning site SalI (not destroyed)
  Sequencing primers: 5′ T7 promoter; 3′ T7 terminator
Terms and licenses: Academic/Nonprofit Terms; Industry Terms: Not Available to Industry
How to cite: pET-28a-His6-SUMO-VAMP3 was a gift from Jingshi Shen (Addgene plasmid # 135552 ; http://n2t.net/addgene:135552 ; RRID:Addgene_135552)
